Addgene plasmid #165058: pILGFP5V1
Purpose: Integrative expression of CUP1-AID* (mini auxin inducible degron)-yEGFP
Depositing lab: Claudia Vickers. Depositing organization: University of Queensland. Publication: Auxin-mediated protein depletion for metabolic engineering in terpene-producing yeast. Lu Z, Peng B, Ebert BE, Dumsday G, Vickers CE. Nat Commun. 2021 Feb 16;12(1):1051. doi: 10.1038/s41467-021-21313-1. PubMed 33594068.
Backbone
  Vector backbone: pUC19
  Vector type: Yeast Expression
Growth in bacteria
  Bacterial resistance: Ampicillin, 100 μg/mL
  Growth temperature: 37°C
  Growth strain: DH5alpha
  Copy number: High Copy
Gene/Insert
  Gene/Insert name: P-URA3>KlURA3>T-AgTEF1-P-TEF1>CUP1-AID*>yEGFP>T-PGK1- T-URA3
  Species: Other
  Mutation: WT
  Cloning method: Gibson Cloning
Terms and licenses: Academic/Nonprofit Terms; Industry Terms: Not Available to Industry
How to cite: pILGFP5V1 was a gift from Claudia Vickers (Addgene plasmid # 165058 ; http://n2t.net/addgene:165058 ; RRID:Addgene_165058)
