[The description below was written by a language model from this plasmid's Addgene catalogue record and pLannotate feature annotations shown in this document.]
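Description:
pILGFP5V1 is a yeast integrative expression plasmid built on the pUC19 backbone. In E. coli it is maintained at high copy through the ColE1/pUC origin and selected with ampicillin via the β-lactamase gene; remnants of the lac promoter/operator and lacZα region from the parent vector are also annotated. No yeast replication origin (2μ or CEN/ARS) appears in the feature table, consistent with its stated use for chromosomal integration rather than episomal maintenance.

The insert is arranged as a URA3 promoter fragment driving a URA3 marker, followed by the expression cassette and, according to the insert name, a URA3 terminator segment at the far end. The catalogue describes the marker as KlURA3 with an AgTEF1 terminator, although the automated annotation labels the coding sequence by its similarity to S. cerevisiae URA3. The flanking URA3 promoter and terminator sequences would plausibly serve as homology arms for targeting the ura3 locus, although the record does not state the integration site explicitly. A single loxP site is annotated downstream of the marker; its role is not described.

The payload is a fusion protein expressed from the constitutive S. cerevisiae TEF1 promoter and terminated by the PGK1 terminator. It comprises the copper metallothionein CUP1, the mini auxin-inducible degron AID* (a fragment of Arabidopsis IAA17), and yeast-enhanced GFP (annotated as GFPmut3). In the presence of auxin and a compatible plant TIR1-type F-box protein, which this plasmid does not supply, the degron directs ubiquitination and proteasomal degradation of the fusion, with loss of fluorescence as the readout. The construct therefore serves as a reporter for characterising auxin-mediated protein depletion, in the context of metabolic engineering of terpene-producing yeast.
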