Features (pLannotate 1.2.2; 18 found; start..end, strand, type, name):
      1..408     +  promoter       TEF1 promoter: S. cerevisiae TEF1; promoter for EF-1α
    431..613     +  CDS            CUP1-1: MTCU1_YEAST - Also known as MTH1. Experimental evidence at protein level: Swiss-Prot protein existence level 1. Protects the cell against copper toxicity by tightly chelating copper ions. May also act as a depository for copper designated for the effective transfer into the apo forms of copper proteins. From Saccharomyces cerevisiae (strain ATCC 204508 / S288c) (Baker's yeast).
    593..745     +  CDS            IAA17 (fragment): IAA17_ARATH - Also known as AXR3. Experimental evidence at protein level: Swiss-Prot protein existence level 1. Aux/IAA proteins are short-lived transcriptional factors that function as repressors of early auxin response genes at low auxin concentrations. Repression is thought to result from the interaction with auxin response factors (ARFs), proteins that bind to the auxin- responsive promoter element (AuxRE). Formation of heterodimers with ARF proteins may alter their ability to modulate early auxin response genes expression. From Arabidopsis thaliana (Mouse-ear cress).
    755..1465    +  CDS            GFPmut3: GFPmut3 is a basic (constitutively fluorescent) green fluorescent protein published in 1996, derived from Aequorea victoria. It is reported to be a very rapidly-maturing weak dimer.
   1481..1751    +  terminator     PGK1 terminator: S. cerevisae PGK1; transcription terminator for 3-phosphoglycerate kinase gene
   1923..1939    -  protein_bind   lac operator: The lac repressor binds to the lac operator to inhibit transcription in E. coli. This inhibition can be relieved by adding lactose or isopropyl-β-D-thiogalactopyranoside (IPTG). lac repressor encoded by lacI
   1947..1977    -  promoter       lac promoter: promoter for the E. coli lac operon
   1992..2013    -  protein_bind   CAP binding site: CAP binding activates transcription in the presence of cAMP. E. coli catabolite activator protein
   2026..2118    -  CDS            lacI (fragment): lac repressor; lacI; The lac repressor binds to the lac operator to inhibit transcription in E. coli. This inhibition can be relieved by adding lactose or isopropyl-β-D-thiogalactopyranoside (IPTG).
   2301..2889    -  rep_origin     ori: high-copy-number ColE1/pMB1/pBR322/pUC origin of replication
   3060..3920    -  CDS            AmpR: β-lactamase; bla; confers resistance to ampicillin, carbenicillin, and related antibiotics
   3921..4025    -  promoter       AmpR promoter: bla
   4120..4155    +  CDS            rop (fragment): Rop protein, which maintains plasmids at low copy number; rop
   4257..4356    +  misc_feature   bom (fragment): basis of mobility region from pBR322
   4362..4519    -  CDS            lacZα (fragment): LacZα fragment of β-galactosidase; lacZ fragment
   4526..4689    +  promoter       URA3 promoter (fragment): S. cerevisiae URA3
   4692..5477    +  CDS            URA3: PYRF_YEAST - Experimental evidence at protein level: Swiss-Prot protein existence level 1. From Saccharomyces cerevisiae (strain ATCC 204508 / S288c) (Baker's yeast).
   5629..5662    +  protein_bind   loxP: Cre-mediated recombination occurs in the 8-bp core sequence (GCATACAT). Cre recombinase
>Addgene plasmid #165058 | pILGFP5V1 | addgene full sequence | sequence record 327173 | Addgene NGS Result
CCACACACCATAGCTTCAAAATGTTTCTACTCCTTTTTTACTCTTCCAGATTTTCTCGGACTCCGCGCAT
CGCCGTACCACTTCAAAACACCCAAGCACAGCATACTAAATTTCCCCTCTTTCTTCCTCTAGGGTGTCGT
TAATTACCCGTACTAAAGGTTTGGAAAAGAAAAAAGAGACCGCCTCGTTTCTTTTTCTTCGTCGAAAAAG
GCAATAAAAATTTTTATCACGTTTCTTTTTCTTGAAAATTTTTTTTTTTGATTTTTTTCTCTTTCGATGA
CCTCCCATTGATATTTAAGTTAATAAACGGTCTTCAATTTCTCAAGTTTCAGTTTCATTTTTCTTGTTCT
ATTACAACTTTTTTTACTTCTTGCTCATTAGAAAGAAAGCATAGCAATCTAATCTAAGTTTTAATTACAA
ACTCGAGAAAATGTTCAGCGAATTAATTAACTTCCAAAATGAAGGTCATGAGTGCCAATGCCAATGTGGT
AGCTGCAAAAATAATGAACAATGCCAAAAATCATGTAGCTGCCCAACGGGGTGTAACAGCGACGACAAAT
GCCCCTGCGGTAACAAGTCTGAAGAAACCAAGAAGTCATGCTGCTCTGGGAAACCAAAAGACCCAGCTAA
ACCTCCAGCCAAGGCCCAAGTCGTCGGCTGGCCACCAGTTAGGTCTTACAGAAAGAACGTAATGGTTAGT
TGTCAAAAGTCCTCCGGTGGTCCAGAAGCTGCTGCCTTTGTTAAGATGGGATCCTCTAAAGGTGAAGAAT
TATTCACTGGTGTTGTCCCAATTTTGGTTGAATTAGATGGTGATGTTAATGGTCACAAATTTTCTGTCTC
CGGTGAAGGTGAAGGTGATGCTACTTACGGTAAATTGACCTTAAAATTTATTTGTACTACTGGTAAATTG
CCAGTTCCATGGCCAACCTTAGTCACTACTTTCGGTTATGGTGTTCAATGTTTTGCGAGATACCCAGATC
ATATGAAACAACATGACTTTTTCAAGTCTGCCATGCCAGAAGGTTATGTTCAAGAAAGAACTATTTTTTT
CAAAGATGACGGTAACTACAAGACCAGAGCTGAAGTCAAGTTTGAAGGTGATACCTTAGTTAATAGAATC
GAATTAAAAGGTATTGATTTTAAAGAAGATGGTAACATTTTAGGTCACAAATTGGAATACAACTATAACT
CTCACAATGTTTACATCATGGCTGACAAACAAAAGAATGGTATCAAAGTTAACTTCAAAATTAGACACAA
CATTGAAGATGGTTCTGTTCAATTAGCTGACCATTATCAACAAAATACTCCAATTGGTGATGGTCCAGTC
TTGTTACCAGACAACCATTACTTATCCACTCAATCTGCCTTATCCAAAGATCCAAACGAAAAGAGAGACC
ACATGGTCTTGTTAGAATTTGTTACTGCTGCTGGTATTACCCATGGTATGGATGAATTGTACAAAAGATC
TTAAACTAGTATTGAATTGAATTGAAATCGATAGATCAATTTTTTTCTTTTCTCTTTCCCCATCCTTTAC
GCTAAAATAATAGTTTATTTTATTTTTTGAATATTTTTTATTTATATACGTATATATAGACTATTATTTA
TCTTTTAATGATTATTAAGATTTTTATTAAAAAAAAATTCGCTCCTCTTTTAATGCCTTTATGCAGTTTT
TTTTTCCCATTCGATATTTCTATGTTCGGGTTCAGCGTATTTTAAGTTTAATAACTCGAAAATTCTGCGT
TCGTTAAAGCTTTCGAGAAGGATATTATTTGTAAGTAAATGCATGTATACTAAACTCACAAATTAGAGCT
TCAATTTAATTATATCAGTTATTACCCGGGAATCTCGGTCGTAATGATTTAAATGCATGCAAGCTTGGCG
TAATCATGGTCATAGCTGTTTCCTGTGTGAAATTGTTATCCGCTCACAATTCCACACAACATACGAGCCG
GAAGCATAAAGTGTAAAGCCTGGGGTGCCTAATGAGTGAGCTAACTCACATTAATTGCGTTGCGCTCACT
GCCCGCTTTCCAGTCGGGAAACCTGTCGTGCCAGCTGCATTAATGAATCGGCCAACGCGCGGGGAGAGGC
GGTTTGCGTATTGGGCGCTCTTCCGCTTCCTCGCTCACTGACTCGCTGCGCTCGGTCGTTCGGCTGCGGC
GAGCGGTATCAGCTCACTCAAAGGCGGTAATACGGTTATCCACAGAATCAGGGGATAACGCAGGAAAGAA
CATGTGAGCAAAAGGCCAGCAAAAGGCCAGGAACCGTAAAAAGGCCGCGTTGCTGGCGTTTTTCCATAGG
CTCCGCCCCCCTGACGAGCATCACAAAAATCGACGCTCAAGTCAGAGGTGGCGAAACCCGACAGGACTAT
AAAGATACCAGGCGTTTCCCCCTGGAAGCTCCCTCGTGCGCTCTCCTGTTCCGACCCTGCCGCTTACCGG
ATACCTGTCCGCCTTTCTCCCTTCGGGAAGCGTGGCGCTTTCTCATAGCTCACGCTGTAGGTATCTCAGT
TCGGTGTAGGTCGTTCGCTCCAAGCTGGGCTGTGTGCACGAACCCCCCGTTCAGCCCGACCGCTGCGCCT
TATCCGGTAACTATCGTCTTGAGTCCAACCCGGTAAGACACGACTTATCGCCACTGGCAGCAGCCACTGG
TAACAGGATTAGCAGAGCGAGGTATGTAGGCGGTGCTACAGAGTTCTTGAAGTGGTGGCCTAACTACGGC
TACACTAGAAGAACAGTATTTGGTATCTGCGCTCTGCTGAAGCCAGTTACCTTCGGAAAAAGAGTTGGTA
GCTCTTGATCCGGCAAACAAACCACCGCTGGTAGCGGTGGTTTTTTTGTTTGCAAGCAGCAGATTACGCG
CAGAAAAAAAGGATCTCAAGAAGATCCTTTGATCTTTTCTACGGGGTCTGACGCTCAGTGGAACGAAAAC
TCACGTTAAGGGATTTTGGTCATGAGATTATCAAAAAGGATCTTCACCTAGATCCTTTTAAATTAAAAAT
GAAGTTTTAAATCAATCTAAAGTATATATGAGTAAACTTGGTCTGACAGTTACCAATGCTTAATCAGTGA
GGCACCTATCTCAGCGATCTGTCTATTTCGTTCATCCATAGTTGCCTGACTCCCCGTCGTGTAGATAACT
ACGATACGGGAGGGCTTACCATCTGGCCCCAGTGCTGCAATGATACCGCGAGACCCACGCTCACCGGCTC
CAGATTTATCAGCAATAAACCAGCCAGCCGGAAGGGCCGAGCGCAGAAGTGGTCCTGCAACTTTATCCGC
CTCCATCCAGTCTATTAATTGTTGCCGGGAAGCTAGAGTAAGTAGTTCGCCAGTTAATAGTTTGCGCAAC
GTTGTTGCCATTGCTACAGGCATCGTGGTGTCACGCTCGTCGTTTGGTATGGCTTCATTCAGCTCCGGTT
CCCAACGATCAAGGCGAGTTACATGATCCCCCATGTTGTGCAAAAAAGCGGTTAGCTCCTTCGGTCCTCC
GATCGTTGTCAGAAGTAAGTTGGCCGCAGTGTTATCACTCATGGTTATGGCAGCACTGCATAATTCTCTT
ACTGTCATGCCATCCGTAAGATGCTTTTCTGTGACTGGTGAGTACTCAACCAAGTCATTCTGAGAATAGT
GTATGCGGCGACCGAGTTGCTCTTGCCCGGCGTCAATACGGGATAATACCGCGCCACATAGCAGAACTTT
AAAAGTGCTCATCATTGGAAAACGTTCTTCGGGGCGAAAACTCTCAAGGATCTTACCGCTGTTGAGATCC
AGTTCGATGTAACCCACTCGTGCACCCAACTGATCTTCAGCATCTTTTACTTTCACCAGCGTTTCTGGGT
GAGCAAAAACAGGAAGGCAAAATGCCGCAAAAAAGGGAATAAGGGCGACACGGAAATGTTGAATACTCAT
ACTCTTCCTTTTTCAATATTATTGAAGCATTTATCAGGGTTATTGTCTCATGAGCGGATACATATTTGAA
TGTATTTAGAAAAATAAACAAATAGGGGTTCCGCGCACATTTCCCCGAAAAGTGCCACCTGACGTCTAAG
AAACCATTATTATCATGACATTAACCTATAAAAATAGGCGTATCACGAGGCCCTTTCGTCTCGCGCGTTT
CGGTGATGACGGTGAAAACCTCTGACACATGCAGCTCCCGGAGACGGTCACAGCTTGTCTGTAAGCGGAT
GCCGGGAGCAGACAAGCCCGTCAGGGCGCGTCAGCGGGTGTTGGCGGGTGTCGGGGCTGGCTTAACTATG
CGGCATCAGAGCAGATTGTACTGAGAGTGCACCATATGCGGTGTGAAATACCGCACAGATGCGTAAGGAG
AAAATACCGCATCAGGCGCCATTCGCCATTCAGGCTGCGCAACTGTTGGGAAGGGCGATCGGTGCGGGCC
TCTTCGCTATTACGCCAGCTGGCGAAAGGGGGATGTGCTGCAAGGCGATTAAGTTGGGTAACGCCAGGGT
TTTCCCAGTCACGACGTTGTAAAACGACGGCCAGTGAATTCATTTAAATTTTTTTGATTCGGTAATCTCC
GAACAGAAGGAAGAACGAAGGAAGGAGCACAGACTTAGATTGGTATATATACGCATATGTAGTGTTGAAG
AAACATGAAATTGCCCAGTATTCTTAACCCAACTGCACAGAACAAAAACCTGCAGGAAACGAAGATAAAA
CATGTCCACAAAATCATATACCAGTAGAGCTGAGACTCATGCAAGTCCGGTTGCATCGAAACTTTTACGT
TTAATGGATGAAAAGAAGACCAATTTGTGTGCTTCTCTTGACGTTCGTTCGACTGATGAGCTATTGAAAC
TTGTTGAAACGTTGGGTCCATACATTTGCCTTTTGAAAACACACGTTGATATCTTGGATGATTTCAGTTA
TGAGGGTACTGTCGTTCCATTGAAAGCATTGGCAGAGAAATACAAGTTCTTGATATTTGAGGACAGAAAA
TTCGCCGATATCGGTAACACAGTCAAATTACAATATACATCGGGCGTTTACCGTATCGCAGAATGGTCTG
ATATCACCAACGCCCACGGGGTTACTGGTGCTGGTATTGTTGCTGGCTTGAAACAAGGTGCGCAAGAGGT
CACCAAAGAACCAAGGGGATTATTGATGCTTGCTGAATTGTCTTCCAAGGGTTCTCTAGCACACGGTGAA
TATACTAAGGGTACCGTTGATATTGCAAAGAGTGATAAAGATTTCGTTATTGGGTTCATTGCTCAGAACG
ATATGGGAGGAAGAGAAGAAGGGTTTGATTGGCTAATCATGACCCCAGGTGTAGGTTTAGACGACAAAGG
CGATGCATTGGGTCAGCAGTACAGAACCGTCGACGAAGTTGTAAGTGGTGGATCAGATATCATCATTGTT
GGCAGAGGACTTTTCGCCAAGGGTAGAGATCCTAAGGTTGAAGGTGAAAGATACAGAAATGCTGGATGGG
AAGCGTACCAAAAGAGAATCAGCGCTCCCCATTAATTATACAGGAAACTTAATAGAACAAATCACATATT
TAATCTAATAGCCACCTGCATTGGCACGGTGCAACACTACTTCAACTTCATCTTACAAAAAGATCACGTG
ATCTGTTGTATTGGGATCTCTAGACCTAATAACTTCGTATAGCATACATTATACGAAGTTATATTAAGGG
TTGCTCGACCAGAAAGCGACCACCCAACTTTGGCTGATAATAGCGTATAAACAATGCATACTTTGTACGT
TCAAAATACAATGCAGTAGATATATTTATGCATATTACATATAATACATATCACATAGGAAGCAACAGGC
GCGTTGGACTTTTAATTTTCGAGGACCGCGAATCCTTACATCACACCCAATCCCCCACAAGTGATCCC
